>Addgene plasmid #193160 | PB-SRT-Puro_BC18 | addgene full sequence | sequence record 378749 | Addgene NGS Result
CTAAATTGTAAGCGTTAATATTTTGTTAAAATTCGCGTTAAATTTTTGTTAAATCAGCTCATTTTTTAAC
CAATAGGCCGAAATCGGCAAAATCCCTTATAAATCAAAAGAATAGACCGAGATAGGGTTGAGTGGCCGCT
ACAGGGCGCTCCCATTCGCCATTCAGGCTGCGCAACTGTTGGGAAGGGCGTTTCGGTGCGGGCCTCTTCG
CTATTACGCCAGCTGGCGAAAGGGGGATGTGCTGCAAGGCGATTAAGTTGGGTAACGCCAGGGTTTTCCC
AGTCACGACGTTGTAAAACGACGGCCAGTGAGCGCGACGTAATACGACTCACTATAGGGCGAATTGGCGG
AAGGCCGTCAAGGCCGCATTTAACCCTAGAAAGATAATCATATTGTGACGTACGTTAAAGATAATCATGT
GTAAAATTGACGCATGTGTTTTATCGGTCTGTATATCGAGGTTTATTTATTAATTTGAATAGATATTAAG
TTTTATTATATTTACACTTACATACTAATAATAAATTCAACAAACAATTTATTTATGTTTATTTATTTAT
TAAAAAAAACAAAAACTCAAAATTTCTTCTATAAAGTAACAAAACTTTTATCGAATTCCTGCAGCCCAGC
TTGATCTTAGGTCCCTCGACGAATTCTCTAGAGAAGAGCATGCGTGAGGCTCCGGTGCCCGTCAGTGGGC
AGAGCGCACATCGCCCACAGTCCCCGAGAAGTTGGGGGGAGGGGTCGGCAATTGAACCGGTGCCTAGAGA
AGGTGGCGCGGGGTAAACTGGGAAAGTGATGTCGTGTACTGGCTCCGCCTTTTTCCCGAGGGTGGGGGAG
AACCGTATATAAGTGCAGTAGTCGCCGTGAACGTTCTTTTTCGCAACGGGTTTGCCGCCAGAACACAGGT
AAGTGCCGTGTGTGGTTCCCGCGGGCCTGGCCTCTTTACGGGTTATGGCCCTTGCGTGCCTTGAATTACT
TCCACGCCCCTGGCTGCAGTACGTGATTCTTGATCCCGAGCTTCGGGTTGGAAGTGGGTGGGAGAGTTCG
AGGCCTTGCGCTTAAGGAGCCCCTTCGCCTCGTGCTTGAGTTGAGGCCTGGCTTGGGCGCTGGGGCCGCC
GCGTGCGAATCTGGTGGCACCTTCGCGCCTGTCTCGCTGCTTTCGATAAGTCTCTAGCCATTTAAAATTT
TTGATGACCTGCTGCGACGCTTTTTTTCTGGCAAGATAGTCTTGTAAATGCGGGCCAAGATCTGCACACT
GGTATTTCGGTTTTTGGGGCCGCGGGCGGCGACGGGGCCCGTGCGTCCCAGCGCACATGTTCGGCGAGGC
GGGGCCTGCGAGCGCGGCCACCGAGAATCGGACGGGGGTAGTCTCAAGCTGGCCGGCCTGCTCTGGTGCC
TGGCCTCGCGCCGCCGTGTATCGCCCCGCCCTGGGCGGCAAGGCTGGCCCGGTCGGCACCAGTTGCGTGA
GCGGAAAGATGGCCGCTTCCCGGCCCTGCTGCAGGGAGCTCAAAATGGAGGACGCGGCGCTCGGGAGAGC
GGGCGGGTGAGTCACCCACACAAAGGAAAAGGGCCTTTCCGTCCTCAGCCGTCGCTTCATGTGACTCCAC
GGAGTACCGGGCGCCGTCCAGGCACCTCGATTAGTTCTCGAGCTTTTGGAGTACGTCGTCTTTAGGTTGG
GGGGAGGGGTTTTATGCGATGGAGTTTCCCCACACTGAGTGGGTGGAGACTGAAGTTAGGCCAGCTTGGC
ACTTGATGTAATTCTCCTTGGAATTTGCCCTTTTTGAGTTTGGATCTTGGTTCATTCTCAAGCCTCAGAC
AGTGGTTCAAAGTTTTTTTCTTCCATTTCAGGTGTCGTGAAAACTACGCCACCATGACCGAGTACAAGCC
CACGGTGCGCCTCGCCACCCGCGACGACGTCCCCAGGGCCGTACGCACCCTCGCCGCCGCGTTCGCCGAC
TACCCCGCCACGCGCCACACCGTCGATCCGGACCGCCACATCGAGCGGGTCACCGAGCTGCAAGAACTCT
TCCTCACGCGCGTCGGGCTCGACATCGGCAAGGTGTGGGTCGCGGACGACGGCGCCGCGGTGGCGGTCTG
GACCACGCCGGAGAGCGTCGAAGCGGGGGCGGTGTTCGCCGAGATCGGCCCGCGCATGGCCGAGTTGAGC
GGTTCCCGGCTGGCCGCGCAGCAACAGATGGAAGGCCTCCTGGCGCCGCACCGGCCCAAGGAGCCCGCGT
GGTTCCTGGCCACCGTCGGCGTCTCGCCCGACCACCAGGGCAAGGGTCTGGGCAGCGCCGTCGTGCTCCC
CGGAGTGGAGGCGGCCGAGCGCGCCGGGGTGCCCGCCTTCCTGGAGACCTCCGCGCCCCGCAACCTCCCC
TTCTACGAGCGGCTCGGCTTCACCGTCACCGCCGACGTCGAGGTGCCCGAAGGACCGCGCACCTGGTGCA
TGACCCGCAAGCCCGGTGCCTGATAACAACTCGAGTACCGGCTTAAGTGATAGATCGGAAGAGCGGTTCA
GCAGGAATGCCGAGACCGGTTTAAACTCAGTGTCCATAGCGACGCCGGCGCGATAAGCTATCTATAACAA
GAAAATATATATATAATAAGTTATCACGTAAGTAGAACATGAAATAACAATATAATTATCGTATGAGTTA
AATCTTAAAAGTCACGTAAAAGATAATCATGCGTCATTTTGACTCACGCGGTCGTTATAGTTCAAAATCA
GTGACACTTACCGCATTGACAAGCACGCCTCACGGGAGCTCCAAGCGGCGACTGAGATGTCCTAAATGCA
CAGCGACGGATTCGCGCTATTTAGAAAGAGAGAGCAATATTTCAAGAATGCATGCGTCAATTTTACGCAG
ACTATCTTTGGAAGGTTAAGAGCTCATCTGAGATGCAGGTACATCCCACTGATGAGTCCCAAATAGGACG
AAACGCGCTTCGGTGCGTCTGGGATTCCACTGCTATCCACGCGGCCGCACGGCATTACGTTAGACGTCTA
GGCCACACCACCCTGAAGGCGCCTGCTCGCCTCTGATCTGTTGAAGCTAAGCAGGGTCGGTCCTGGTTAG
TACTTGGATGGGACTCCGCCTGGTAATAGCCGGTACCGTAGGCTTGCATGGTCATAGCTGTTTCCTTGCG
TATTGGGCGCTCTCCGCTTCCTCGCTCACTGACTCGCTGCGCTCGGTCGTTCGGGTAAAGCCTGGGGTGC
CTAATGAGCAAAAGGCCAGCAAAAGGCCAGGAACCGTAAAAAGGCCGCGTTGCTGGCGTTTTTCCATAGG
CTCCGCCCCCCTGACGAGCATCACAAAAATCGACGCTCAAGTCAGAGGTGGCGAAACCCGACAGGACTAT
AAAGATACCAGGCGTTTCCCCCTGGAAGCTCCCTCGTGCGCTCTCCTGTTCCGACCCTGCCGCTTACCGG
ATACCTGTCCGCCTTTCTCCCTTCGGGAAGCGTGGCGCTTTCTCATAGCTCACGCTGTAGGTATCTCAGT
TCGGTGTAGGTCGTTCGCTCCAAGCTGGGCTGTGTGCACGAACCCCCCGTTCAGCCCGACCGCTGCGCCT
TATCCGGTAACTATCGTCTTGAGTCCAACCCGGTAAGACACGACTTATCGCCACTGGCAGCAGCCACTGG
TAACAGGATTAGCAGAGCGAGGTATGTAGGCGGTGCTACAGAGTTCTTGAAGTGGTGGCCTAACTACGGC
TACACTAGAAGAACAGTATTTGGTATCTGCGCTCTGCTGAAGCCAGTTACCTTCGGAAAAAGAGTTGGTA
GCTCTTGATCCGGCAAACAAACCACCGCTGGTAGCGGTGGTTTTTTTGTTTGCAAGCAGCAGATTACGCG
CAGAAAAAAAGGATCTCAAGAAGATCCTTTGATCTTTTCTACGGGGTCTGACGCTCAGTGGAACGAAAAC
TCACGTTAAGGGATTTTGGTCATGAGATTATCAAAAAGGATCTTCACCTAGATCCTTTTAAATTAAAAAT
GAAGTTTTAAATCAATCTAAAGTATATATGAGTAAACTTGGTCTGACAGTTACCAATGCTTAATCAGTGA
GGCACCTATCTCAGCGATCTGTCTATTTCGTTCATCCATAGTTGCCTGACTCCCCGTCGTGTAGATAACT
ACGATACGGGAGGGCTTACCATCTGGCCCCAGTGCTGCAATGATACCGCGAGAACCACGCTCACCGGCTC
CAGATTTATCAGCAATAAACCAGCCAGCTGGAAGGGCCGAGCGCAGAAGTGGTCCTGCAACTTTATCCGC
CTCCATCCAGTCTATTAATTGTTGCCGGGAAGCTAGAGTAAGTAGTTCGCCAGTTAATAGTTTGCGCAAC
GTTGTTGCCATTGCTACAGGCATCGTGGTGTCACGCTCGTCGTTTGGTATGGCTTCATTCAGCTCCGGTT
CCCAACGATCAAGGCGAGTTACATGATCCCCCATGTTGTGCAAAAAAGCGGTTAGCTCCTTCGGTCCTCC
GATCGTTGTCAGAAGTAAGTTGGCCGCAGTGTTATCACTCATGGTTATGGCAGCACTGCATAATTCTCTT
ACTGTCATGCCATCCGTAAGATGCTTTTCTGTGACTGGTGAGTACTCAACCAAGTCATTCTGAGAATAGT
GTATGCGGCGACCGAGTTGCTCTTGCCCGGCGTCAATACGGGATAATACCGCGCCACATAGCAGAACTTT
AAAAGTGCTCATCATTGGAAAACGTTCTTCGGGGCGAAAACTCTCAAGGATCTTACCGCTGTTGAGATCC
AGTTCGATGTAACCCACTCGTGCACCCAACTGATCTTCAGCATCTTTTACTTTCACCAGCGTTTCTGGGT
GAGCAAAAACAGGAAGGCAAAATGCCGCAAAAAAGGGAATAAGGGCGACACGGAAATGTTGAATACTCAT
ACTCTTCCTTTTTCAATATTATTGAAGCATTTATCAGGGTTATTGTCTCATGAGCGGATACATATTTGAA
TGTATTTAGAAAAATAAACAAATAGGGGTTCCGCGCACATTTCCCCGAAAAGTGCCAC
Features (pLannotate 1.2.2; 14 found; start..end, strand, type, name):
      3..134     -  rep_origin     M13 ori (fragment): M13 bacteriophage origin of replication; arrow indicates direction of (+) strand synthesis
    155..311     -  CDS            lacZα (fragment): LacZα fragment of β-galactosidase; lacZ fragment
    320..338     +  promoter       T7 promoter: promoter for bacteriophage T7 RNA polymerase
    609..627     -  misc_feature   MCS (fragment): pBluescript multiple cloning site
    697..908     +  promoter       EF-1α core promoter: core promoter for human elongation factor EF-1α
    909..1022    +  intron         EF-1α intron A (fragment): intron upstream of the start codon of human EF-1α
   1648..1851    +  intron         EF-1α intron A: truncated intron upstream of the start codon of human EF-1α
   1874..2473    +  CDS            PuroR: puromycin N-acetyltransferase; pac from Streptomyces alboniger; confers resistance to puromycin
   2912..2964    +  ncRNA          Hammerhead 1: Accession: RF00163 - Hammerhead ribozyme (type I)
   3005..3123    +  ncRNA          5S rRNA: Accession: RF00001 - 5S ribosomal RNA
   3163..3203    -  rep_origin     RSF ori (fragment): Plasmids containing the RSF 1030 origin of replication can be propagated in E. coli cells that contain additional plasmids with compatible origins.
   3281..3869    -  rep_origin     ori: high-copy-number ColE1/pMB1/pBR322/pUC origin of replication
   4040..4900    -  CDS            AmpR: β-lactamase; bla; confers resistance to ampicillin, carbenicillin, and related antibiotics
   4901..5005    -  promoter       AmpR promoter: bla
