[The description below was written by a language model from this plasmid's Addgene catalogue record and pLannotate feature annotations shown in this document.]
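Description:
PB-SRT-Puro_BC18 is a 5,028 nt mammalian expression plasmid carrying a barcoded piggyBac self-reporting transposon (SRT) with a puromycin marker, built on the PB-SRT-Puro backbone by Gibson cloning for mammalian calling cards experiments. The bacterial portion resembles a pBluescript-type cloning vector. It has a high-copy ColE1/pUC origin and an ampicillin resistance gene (β-lactamase) with its own promoter, along with remnants of an M13 origin, lacZα, a T7 promoter and a multiple cloning site fragment.

The annotated payload consists of the human EF-1α core promoter followed by portions of EF-1α intron A, driving PuroR (puromycin N-acetyltransferase) for selection of mammalian cells carrying the transposon. The feature table does not annotate the piggyBac terminal repeats or a polyadenylation signal. The absence of a polyA signal fits the self-reporting design, in which transcription from the internal promoter reads through the transposon end into flanking genomic DNA, so that insertion sites can be recovered from RNA. A hammerhead ribozyme is annotated downstream of PuroR. By general SRT logic it would cleave transcripts from unintegrated plasmid and so reduce background, though the record does not state this role. The 5S rRNA and RSF ori fragment hits in the same region are short automated matches of uncertain significance.

This plasmid is one member of a series distinguished by a short barcode recorded as a mutation of the insert, which allows insertions from different samples or replicates to be told apart. In calling cards, a transcription factor fused to piggyBac transposase, supplied separately, deposits SRTs near its binding sites. Per the associated publication's title, the barcoded version supports measuring transcription factor binding together with gene expression.
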