Addgene plasmid #193160: PB-SRT-Puro_BC18
Purpose: Barcoded piggyBac self-reporting transposon with puromycin marker for mammalian calling cards
Depositing lab: Rob Mitra. Depositing organization: Washington University in Saint Louis. Publication: Measuring transcription factor binding and gene expression using barcoded self-reporting transposon calling cards and transcriptomes. Lalli M, Yen A, Thopte U, Dong F, Moudgil A, Chen X, Milbrandt J, Dougherty JD, Mitra RD. NAR Genom Bioinform. 2022 Aug 31;4(3):lqac061. doi: 10.1093/nargab/lqac061. eCollection 2022 Sep. PubMed 36062164.
Backbone
  Vector backbone: PB-SRT-Puro
  Vector type: Mammalian Expression
Growth in bacteria
  Bacterial resistance: Ampicillin, 100 μg/mL
  Growth temperature: 37°C
  Growth strain: NEB Stable
  Copy number: High Copy
Gene/Insert
  Gene/Insert name: Barcoded piggyBac Puro SRT
  Species: H. sapiens (human)
  Mutation: Barcode: GGAA
  Cloning method: Gibson Cloning
Terms and licenses: Academic/Nonprofit Terms; Industry Terms: Not Available to Industry
How to cite: PB-SRT-Puro_BC18 was a gift from Rob Mitra (Addgene plasmid # 193160 ; http://n2t.net/addgene:193160 ; RRID:Addgene_193160)
